Addgene plasmid #124136: pQE30-His-NDK
Purpose: Bacterial expression plasmid for PURE system components
Depositing lab: Sebastian Maerkl & Takuya Ueda. Depositing organization: The University of Tokyo. Publication: Cell-free translation reconstituted with purified components. Shimizu Y, Inoue A, Tomari Y, Suzuki T, Yokogawa T, Nishikawa K, Ueda T. Nat Biotechnol. 2001 Aug;19(8):751-5. doi: 10.1038/90802. PubMed 11479568.
Backbone
  Vector backbone: pQE30
  Vector type: Bacterial Expression
Growth in bacteria
  Bacterial resistance: Ampicillin, 100 μg/mL
  Growth temperature: 37°C
  Growth strain: NEB Stable ; JM109
  Copy number: High Copy
Gene/Insert
  Gene/Insert name: Nucleotide diphosphate kinase (alt name: ndk)
  Species: Escherichia coli
  Entrez Gene: ndk (a.k.a. b2518, ECK2514)
  Tag / fusion protein: 6x-His (N terminal on backbone)
  Cloning method: Restriction Enzyme; 5′ cloning site Unknown (unknown if destroyed)
Terms and licenses: Academic/Nonprofit Terms; Industry Terms: Not Available to Industry
Depositor comments: It is recommended to screen DNA preps from multiple colonies by Sanger sequencing, as this plasmid may be prone to deletions in the promoter region.
How to cite: pQE30-His-NDK was a gift from Sebastian Maerkl & Takuya Ueda (Addgene plasmid # 124136 ; http://n2t.net/addgene:124136 ; RRID:Addgene_124136)
