[The description below was written by a language model from this plasmid's Addgene catalogue record and pLannotate feature annotations shown in this document.]
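Description:
pQE30-His-NDK is a 3,883 bp bacterial expression plasmid built on the pQE30 backbone for producing *Escherichia coli* nucleoside diphosphate kinase (ndk) as a recombinant, affinity-tagged protein. It replicates in *E. coli* from a high-copy ColE1/pMB1-type origin and is selected with ampicillin through a β-lactamase gene driven by its own bla promoter. Backbone remnants from pBR322-type vectors are also annotated, including a bom (basis of mobility) region and a short rop fragment.

The expression cassette uses the bacteriophage T5 promoter, which is recognised by host *E. coli* RNA polymerase. The promoter has an embedded lac operator and is followed by a second lac operator, so transcription is held off by lac repressor and induced with IPTG. No lacI gene is annotated on the plasmid, so repressor would have to be supplied by the host. Downstream, a backbone-encoded N-terminal 6xHis tag precedes the ndk coding sequence, allowing purification by metal-affinity chromatography, and the lambda t0 terminator closes the transcription unit. As is typical of pQE vectors, a chloramphenicol acetyltransferase coding sequence follows, preceded only by a fragment of its promoter and ending at the rrnB T1 terminator. Chloramphenicol is not listed as a selection marker.

NDK transfers the ATP gamma phosphate to nucleoside diphosphates to regenerate other nucleoside triphosphates. This plasmid is one of a set used to express and purify individual His-tagged components of the PURE reconstituted cell-free translation system. The cloning sites used for the insert are not recorded, and the depositors note that the plasmid may be prone to deletions in the promoter region, so sequence verification of isolates is advised.
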