Features (pLannotate 1.2.2; 13 found; start..end, strand, type, name):
    532..1392    -  CDS            AmpR: β-lactamase; bla; confers resistance to ampicillin, carbenicillin, and related antibiotics
   1393..1497    -  promoter       AmpR promoter: bla
   1607..1651    +  promoter       T5 promoter: bacteriophage T5 promoter for E. coli RNA polymerase, with embedded lac operator
   1659..1675    +  protein_bind   lac operator: The lac repressor binds to the lac operator to inhibit transcription in E. coli. This inhibition can be relieved by adding lactose or isopropyl-β-D-thiogalactopyranoside (IPTG). lac repressor encoded by lacI
   1724..1741    +  CDS            7xHis (fragment): 6xHis affinity tag
   1763..2188    +  CDS            ndk (sequence withheld): NDK_ECOLI - Experimental evidence at protein level: Swiss-Prot protein existence level 1. Major role in the synthesis of nucleoside triphosphates other than ATP. The ATP gamma phosphate is transferred to the NDP beta phosphate via a ping-pong mechanism, using a phosphorylated active-site intermediate. From Escherichia coli (strain K12).
   2227..2321    +  terminator     lambda t0 terminator: transcription terminator from phage lambda
   2336..2364    +  promoter       cat promoter (fragment): promoter of the E. coli cat gene encoding chloramphenicol acetyltransferase
   2365..3021    +  CDS            cat: CAT_ECOLX - Experimental evidence at protein level: Swiss-Prot protein existence level 1. This enzyme is an effector of chloramphenicol resistance in bacteria. From Escherichia coli. This protein is used as a marker in many commonly used cloning vectors, such as pACYC184.
   3089..3175    +  terminator     rrnB T1 terminator: Escherichia coli rrnB; transcription terminator T1 from the E. coli rrnB gene
   3187..3228    +  CDS            rop (fragment): Rop protein, which maintains plasmids at low copy number; rop
   3330..3470    +  misc_feature   bom: basis of mobility region from pBR322
   3656..361     -  rep_origin     ori (across the origin): high-copy-number ColE1/pMB1/pBR322/pUC origin of replication
>Addgene plasmid #124136 | pQE30-His-NDK | addgene full sequence | sequence record 258588 | Addgene NGS Result
GGTCGTTCGCTCCAAGCTGGGCTGTGTGCACGAACCCCCCGTTCAGCCCGACCGCTGCGCCTTATCCGGT
AACTATCGTCTTGAGTCCAACCCGGTAAGACACGACTTATCGCCACTGGCAGCAGCCACTGGTAACAGGA
TTAGCAGAGCGAGGTATGTAGGCGGTGCTACAGAGTTCTTGAAGTGGTGGCCTAACTACGGCTACACTAG
AAGGACAGTATTTGGTATCTGCGCTCTGCTGAAGCCAGTTACCTTCGGAAAAAGAGTTGGTAGCTCTTGA
TCCGGCAAACAAACCACCGCTGGTAGCGGTGGTTTTTTTGTTTGCAAGCAGCAGATTACGCGCAGAAAAA
AAGGATCTCAAGAAGATCCTTTGATCTTTTCTACGGGGTCTGACGCTCAGTGGAACGAAAACTCACGTTA
AGGGATTTTGGTCATGAGATTATCAAAAAGGATCTTCACCTAGATCCTTTTAAATTAAAAATGAAGTTTT
AAATCAATCTAAAGTATATATGAGTAAACTTGGTCTGACAGTTACCAATGCTTAATCAGTGAGGCACCTA
TCTCAGCGATCTGTCTATTTCGTTCATCCATAGTTGCCTGACTCCCCGTCGTGTAGATAACTACGATACG
GGAGGGCTTACCATCTGGCCCCAGTGCTGCAATGATACCGCGAGACCCACGCTCACCGGCTCCAGATTTA
TCAGCAATAAACCAGCCAGCCGGAAGGGCCGAGCGCAGAAGTGGTCCTGCAACTTTATCCGCCTCCATCC
AGTCTATTAATTGTTGCCGGGAAGCTAGAGTAAGTAGTTCGCCAGTTAATAGTTTGCGCAACGTTGTTGC
CATTGCTACAGGCATCGTGGTGTCACGCTCGTCGTTTGGTATGGCTTCATTCAGCTCCGGTTCCCAACGA
TCAAGGCGAGTTACATGATCCCCCATGTTGTGCAAAAAAGCGGTTAGCTCCTTCGGTCCTCCGATCGTTG
TCAGAAGTAAGTTGGCCGCAGTGTTATCACTCATGGTTATGGCAGCACTGCATAATTCTCTTACTGTCAT
GCCATCCGTAAGATGCTTTTCTGTGACTGGTGAGTACTCAACCAAGTCATTCTGAGAATAGTGTATGCGG
CGACCGAGTTGCTCTTGCCCGGCGTCAATACGGGATAATACCGCGCCACATAGCAGAACTTTAAAAGTGC
TCATCATTGGAAAACGTTCTTCGGGGCGAAAACTCTCAAGGATCTTACCGCTGTTGAGATCCAGTTCGAT
GTAACCCACTCGTGCACCCAACTGATCTTCAGCATCTTTTACTTTCACCAGCGTTTCTGGGTGAGCAAAA
ACAGGAAGGCAAAATGCCGCAAAAAAGGGAATAAGGGCGACACGGAAATGTTGAATACTCATACTCTTCC
TTTTTCAATATTATTGAAGCATTTATCAGGGTTATTGTCTCATGAGCGGATACATATTTGAATGTATTTA
GAAAAATAAACAAATAGGGGTTCCGCGCACATTTCCCCGAAAAGTGCCACCTGACGTCTAAGAAACCATT
ATTATCATGACATTAACCTATAAAAATAGGCGTATCACGAGGCCCTTTCGTCTTCACCTCGAGAAATCAT
AAAAAATTTATTTGCTTTGTGAGCGGATAACAATTATAATAGATTCAATTGTGAGCGGATAACAATTTCA
CACAGAATTCATTAAAGAGGAGAAATTAACTATGAGAGGATCGCATCACCATCACCATCACGGATCCGAT
GACGATGACAAA
[426 nt withheld, positions 1763-2188]
TAAGTCGACCTGCAGCCAAGCTTAATTAGCTGAGCTTGGACTCCTGTTGATAGATCCAGTAATGACCTCA
GAACTCCATCTGGATTTGTTCAGAACGCTCGGTTGCCGCCGGGCGTTTTTTATTGGTGAGAATCCAAGCT
AGCTTGGCGAGATTTTCAGGAGCTAAGGAAGCTAAAATGGAGAAAAAAATCACTGGATATACCACCGTTG
ATATATCCCAATGGCATCGTAAAGAACATTTTGAGGCATTTCAGTCAGTTGCTCAATGTACCTATAACCA
GACCGTTCAGCTGGATATTACGGCCTTTTTAAAGACCGTAAAGAAAAATAAGCACAAGTTTTATCCGGCC
TTTATTCACATTCTTGCCCGCCTGATGAATGCTCATCCGGAATTTCGTATGGCAATGAAAGACGGTGAGC
TGGTGATATGGGATAGTGTTCACCCTTGTTACACCGTTTTCCATGAGCAAACTGAAACGTTTTCATCGCT
CTGGAGTGAATACCACGACGATTTCCGGCAGTTTCTACACATATATTCGCAAGATGTGGCGTGTTACGGT
GAAAACCTGGCCTATTTCCCTAAAGGGTTTATTGAGAATATGTTTTTCGTCTCAGCCAATCCCTGGGTGA
GTTTCACCAGTTTTGATTTAAACGTGGCCAATATGGACAACTTCTTCGCCCCCGTTTTCACCATGGGCAA
ATATTATACGCAAGGCGACAAGGTGCTGATGCCGCTGGCGATTCAGGTTCATCATGCCGTTTGTGATGGC
TTCCATGTCGGCAGAATGCTTAATGAATTACAACAGTACTGCGATGAGTGGCAGGGCGGGGCGTAATTTT
TTTAAGGCAGTTATTGGTGCCCTTAAACGCCTGGGGTAATGACTCTCTAGCTTGAGGCATCAAATAAAAC
GAAAGGCTCAGTCGAAAGACTGGGCCTTTCGTTTTATCTGTTGTTTGTCGGTGAACGCTCTCCTGAGTAG
GACAAATCCGCCCTCTAGAGCTGCCTCGCGCGTTTCGGTGATGACGGTGAAAACCTCTGACACATGCAGC
TCCCGGAGACGGTCACAGCTTGTCTGTAAGCGGATGCCGGGAGCAGACAAGCCCGTCAGGGCGCGTCAGC
GGGTGTTGGCGGGTGTCGGGGCGCAGCCATGACCCAGTCACGTAGCGATAGCGGAGTGTATACTGGCTTA
ACTATGCGGCATCAGAGCAGATTGTACTGAGAGTGCACCATATGCGGTGTGAAATACCGCACAGATGCGT
AAGGAGAAAATACCGCATCAGGCGCTCTTCCGCTTCCTCGCTCACTGACTCGCTGCGCTCGGTCGTTCGG
CTGCGGCGAGCGGTATCAGCTCACTCAAAGGCGGTAATACGGTTATCCACAGAATCAGGGGATAACGCAG
GAAAGAACATGTGAGCAAAAGGCCAGCAAAAGGCCAGGAACCGTAAAAAGGCCGCGTTGCTGGCGTTTTT
CCATAGGCTCCGCCCCCCTGACGAGCATCACAAAAATCGACGCTCAAGTCAGAGGTGGCGAAACCCGACA
GGACTATAAAGATACCAGGCGTTTCCCCCTGGAAGCTCCCTCGTGCGCTCTCCTGTTCCGACCCTGCCGC
TTACCGGATACCTGTCCGCCTTTCTCCCTTCGGGAAGCGTGGCGCTTTCTCATAGCTCACGCTGTAGGTA
TCTCAGTTCGGTGTA
